>Addgene plasmid #110535 | pRS316Nab3-11 | addgene full sequence | sequence record 213347 | Addgene NGS Result
CTGCAAGGCGATTAAGTTGGGTAACGCCAGGGTTTTCCCAGTCACGACGTTGTAAAACGACGGCCAGTGA
ATTGTAATACGACTCACTATAGGGCGAATTGGAGCTCCACCGCGGTGGCGGCCGCTCTAGAACTAGTGGA
TCCAGTGTAACCCTGAATTGTTGAAGAGAAAATGAAGCGGAAGAAGCAAAGGACAAAAAACAATTCATTT
GATTTTGCCACTTCTAAATGAAGGTCTAATAAAAGCTATCTTGAGCATCTTTATTAGATTCTGCACAGCA
ACAAGCGATTTTCTTTGGTCAAAATATAATAATTGACTTACGTTTTTCCCGGACTGTCCTTTCATAATAT
AATAACCATCTGCAAGCCATGTCAGATGAAAACCATAACAGTGATGTTCAAGATATTCCTTCACCTGAAC
TATCCGTCGATAGTAACTCTAACGAGAATGAATTGATGAATAACTCAAGCGCAGACGATGGAATCGAATT
TGACGCCCCAGAGGAAGAAAGAGAAGCCGAAAGGGAGGAGGAAAATGAAGAACAACACGAACTGGAAGAT
GTGAACGATGAAGAGGAGGAAGATAAGGAGGAAAAAGGAGAGGAAAACGGGGAAGTAATAAACACAGAAG
AAGAAGAAGAAGAAGAACATCAACAAAAAGGCGGAAATGATGATGACGATGATGATAATGAAGAGGAAGA
AGAGGAAGAAGAGGATGATGACGATGATGATGATGACGACGATGATGATGAAGAAGAAGAAGAAGAAGAA
GAAGAAGAAGGCAACGACAACAGTTCGGTAGGCTCAGATAGTGCCGCTGAAGACGGTGAGGATGAGGAAG
ACAAAAAGGATAAAACCAAAGATAAAGAGGTCGAACTTCGCCGTGAAACATTGGAAAAAGAACAAAAGGA
CGTAGATGAAGCTATAAAAAAAATAACTCGTGAAGAAAATGATAATACTCACTTTCCAACTAATATGGAA
AATGTTAATTACGATCTTTTACAAAAGCAAGTCAAGTACATTATGGACAGTAACATGCTAAATTTGCCTC
AGTTTCAACATTTACCTCAAGAAGAAAAGATGTCTGCGATTTTAGCAATGTTAAATTCAAATTCTGACAC
AGCTCTTTCCGTACCTCCTCATGATAGTACTATCTCAACAACAGCTAGCGCCTCAGCCACAAGCGGCGCA
AGAAGCAATGATCAAAGAAAACCTCCATTGTCAGATGCCCAAAGACGTATGAGATTTCCTAGGGCGGATT
TATCTAAGCCGATTACCGAAGAAGAACACGACCGTTATGCAGCCTATTTGCACGGTGAAAATAAAATCAC
CGAGATGCACAATATTCCTCCGAAGTCAAGATTATTCATTGGTAATTTGCCGCTAAAGAACGTTTCTAAG
GAGGATTTATTTAGGATTTTCTCTCCATACGGTCATATCATGCAAATCAATATCAAAAATGCCTTTGGAT
TCATTCAGCTTGACAACACTCAAAGCGTTAGAGATGCAATTGAATGCGAGTCTCAAGAAATGAACTTTGG
CAAAAAGTTGATCCTGGAAGTTTCTAGCTCGAATGCTCGTCCTCAATTTGATCATGGTGATCACGGTACA
AACAGTAGTTCTACTTTTATTTCTTCCGCAAAACGACCATTTCAAACTGAATCTGGTGACATGTACAATG
ACGACAATGGTGCTGGCTACAAGAAATCCAGAAGACACACCGTTTCTTGCAACATTTTCGTTAAAAGAAC
CGCAGATCGTACGTATGCCATTGAGGTTTTCAACAGGTTTAGGGACGGGACTGGTTTGGAAACTGATATG
ATTTTCTTGAAACCAAGAATGGAACTGGGAAAGCTTATCAATGATGCCGCATATAATGGGGTGTGGGGCG
TTGTTTTAGTTAATAAAACACACAATGTAGATGTTCAAACTTTCTACAAAGGCTCACAAGGTGAAACGAA
ATTTGATGAATATATTAGCATATCCGCTGATGACGCAGTTGCCATTTTTAATAACATCAAAAACAACAGA
AATAATTCTCGTCCTACTGATTACCGTGCTATGAGCCATCAGCAAAACATATATGGCGCTCCTCCTCTTC
CTGTTCCAAACGGCCCAGCTGTCGGACCTCCTCCTCAAACAAACTATTACCAGGGTTACAGTATGCCTCC
TCCACAACAACAACAGCAACAGCCATATGGTAATTATGGGATGCCACCACCATCCCATGACCAAGGATAT
GGTTCTCAACCTCCAATTCCAATGAATCAGAGCTACGGTCGCTACCAGACTTCTATTCCACCACCACCTC
CACAACAACAAATTCCTCAAGGGTATGGTCGTTATCAGGCTGGTCCGCCTCCTCAACCACCTTCTCAAAC
TCCAATGGACCAGCAACAACTATTATCTGCCATTCAAAACCTTCCACCTAACGTTGTATCGAATTTGCTT
TCAATGGCCCAACAACAGCAACAACAACCTCATGCTCAGCAGCAATTGGTTGGTTTAATACAATCAATGC
AAGGCCAGGCTCCTCAACAACAGCAACAACAGTTGGGTGGATATTCCTCTATGAACTCATCCTCTCCCCC
TCCTATGAGTACCAATTACAATGGTCAAAATATATCTGCAAAACCCTCTGCCCCACCAATGTCACACCAA
CCTCCGCCACCTCAACAACAACAACAACAACAACAACAGCAACAGCAACAGCAACAGCAACCTGCTGGCA
ATAATGTTCAAAGTCTATTAGATAGTTTAGCAAAACTACAAAAATAGACTCCCTTTTTTCAATCTTTTCC
ATTTCTTGTACATTATACTTGAATTCTTTTAATTGGACGAAAAATTTTTAAGGAAAGTAGATTGATATGG
TTTGCATAAATTCGACATAGCGGTTTATGCTTTAATCGTTTTCCCTTCCCAAATTGGACTAGGACTTAAT
TCTTACTATTGCTGCATCTCTTTCAGAACGAAAAACTCTTTACCCTGTTATAAATTTCTTTTATTTCTTC
CTTATCAAATGCTATTTGGTCTATTTATTTCACTTACACGCACCTCTTCATTTGTTTCCTCTGCTCGAGG
GGGGGCCCGGTACCAGCTTTTGTTCCCTTTAGTGAGGGTTAATTTCGAGCTTGGCGTAATCATGGTCATA
GCTGTTTCCTGTGTGAAATTGTTATCCGCTCACAATTCCACACAACATACGAGCCGGAAGCATAAAGTGT
AAAGCCTGGGGTGCCTAATGAGTGAGCTAACTCACATTAATTGCGTTGCGCTCACTGCCCGCTTTCCAGT
CGGGAAACCTGTCGTGCCAGCTGCATTAATGAATCGGCCAACGCGCGGGGAGAGGCGGTTTGCGTATTGG
GCGCTCTTCCGCTTCCTCGCTCACTGACTCGCTGCGCTCGGTCGTTCGGCTGCGGCGAGCGGTATCAGCT
CACTCAAAGGCGGTAATACGGTTATCCACAGAATCAGGGGATAACGCAGGAAAGAACATGTGAGCAAAAG
GCCAGCAAAAGGCCAGGAACCGTAAAAAGGCCGCGTTGCTGGCGTTTTTCCATAGGCTCCGCCCCCCTGA
CGAGCATCACAAAAATCGACGCTCAAGTCAGAGGTGGCGAAACCCGACAGGACTATAAAGATACCAGGCG
TTTCCCCCTGGAAGCTCCCTCGTGCGCTCTCCTGTTCCGACCCTGCCGCTTACCGGATACCTGTCCGCCT
TTCTCCCTTCGGGAAGCGTGGCGCTTTCTCATAGCTCACGCTGTAGGTATCTCAGTTCGGTGTAGGTCGT
TCGCTCCAAGCTGGGCTGTGTGCACGAACCCCCCGTTCAGCCCGACCGCTGCGCCTTATCCGGTAACTAT
CGTCTTGAGTCCAACCCGGTAAGACACGACTTATCGCCACTGGCAGCAGCCACTGGTAACAGGATTAGCA
GAGCGAGGTATGTAGGCGGTGCTACAGAGTTCTTGAAGTGGTGGCCTAACTACGGCTACACTAGAAGAAC
AGTATTTGGTATCTGCGCTCTGCTGAAGCCAGTTACCTTCGGAAAAAGAGTTGGTAGCTCTTGATCCGGC
AAACAAACCACCGCTGGTAGCGGTGGTTTTTTTGTTTGCAAGCAGCAGATTACGCGCAGAAAAAAAGGAT
CTCAAGAAGATCCTTTGATCTTTTCTACGGGGTCTGACGCTCAGTGGAACGAAAACTCACGTTAAGGGAT
TTTGGTCATGAGATTATCAAAAAGGATCTTCACCTAGATCCTTTTAAATTAAAAATGAAGTTTTAAATCA
ATCTAAAGTATATATGAGTAAACTTGGTCTGACAGTTACCAATGCTTAATCAGTGAGGCACCTATCTCAG
CGATCTGTCTATTTCGTTCATCCATAGTTGCCTGACTCCCCGTCGTGTAGATAACTACGATACGGGAGGG
CTTACCATCTGGCCCCAGTGCTGCAATGATACCGCGAGACCCACGCTCACCGGCTCCAGATTTATCAGCA
ATAAACCAGCCAGCCGGAAGGGCCGAGCGCAGAAGTGGTCCTGCAACTTTATCCGCCTCCATCCAGTCTA
TTAATTGTTGCCGGGAAGCTAGAGTAAGTAGTTCGCCAGTTAATAGTTTGCGCAACGTTGTTGCCATTGC
TACAGGCATCGTGGTGTCACGCTCGTCGTTTGGTATGGCTTCATTCAGCTCCGGTTCCCAACGATCAAGG
CGAGTTACATGATCCCCCATGTTGTGCAAAAAAGCGGTTAGCTCCTTCGGTCCTCCGATCGTTGTCAGAA
GTAAGTTGGCCGCAGTGTTATCACTCATGGTTATGGCAGCACTGCATAATTCTCTTACTGTCATGCCATC
CGTAAGATGCTTTTCTGTGACTGGTGAGTACTCAACCAAGTCATTCTGAGAATAGTGTATGCGGCGACCG
AGTTGCTCTTGCCCGGCGTCAATACGGGATAATACCGCGCCACATAGCAGAACTTTAAAAGTGCTCATCA
TTGGAAAACGTTCTTCGGGGCGAAAACTCTCAAGGATCTTACCGCTGTTGAGATCCAGTTCGATGTAACC
CACTCGTGCACCCAACTGATCTTCAGCATCTTTTACTTTCACCAGCGTTTCTGGGTGAGCAAAAACAGGA
AGGCAAAATGCCGCAAAAAAGGGAATAAGGGCGACACGGAAATGTTGAATACTCATACTCTTCCTTTTTC
AATATTATTGAAGCATTTATCAGGGTTATTGTCTCATGAGCGGATACATATTTGAATGTATTTAGAAAAA
TAAACAAATAGGGGTTCCGCGCACATTTCCCCGAAAAGTGCCACCTGGGTCCTTTTCATCACGTGCTATA
AAAATAATTATAATTTAAATTTTTTAATATAAATATATAAATTAAAAATAGAAAGTAAAAAAAGAAATTA
AAGAAAAAATAGTTTTTGTTTTCCGAAGATGTAAAAGACTCTAGGGGGATCGCCAACAAATACTACCTTT
TATCTTGCTCTTCCTGCTCTCAGGTATTAATGCCGAATTGTTTCATCTTGTCTGTGTAGAAGACCACACA
CGAAAATCCTGTGATTTTACATTTTACTTATCGTTAATCGAATGTATATCTATTTAATCTGCTTTTCTTG
TCTAATAAATATATATGTAAAGTACGCTTTTTGTTGAAATTTTTTAAACCTTTGTTTATTTTTTTTTCTT
CATTCCGTAACTCTTCTACCTTCTTTATTTACTTTCTAAAATCCAAATACAAAACATAAAAATAAATAAA
CACAGAGTAAATTCCCAAATTATTCCATCATTAAAAGATACGAGGCGCGTGTAAGTTACAGGCAAGCGAT
CCGTCTAAGAAACCATTATTATCATGACATTAACCTATAAAAATAGGCGTATCACGAGGCCCTTTCGTCT
CGCGCGTTTCGGTGATGACGGTGAAAACCTCTGACACATGCAGCTCCCGGAGACGGTCACAGCTTGTCTG
TAAGCGGATGCCGGGAGCAGACAAGCCCGTCAGGGCGCGTCAGCGGGTGTTGGCGGGTGTCGGGGCTGGC
TTAACTATGCGGCATCAGAGCAGATTGTACTGAGAGTGCACCATACCACCTTTTCAATTCATCATTTTTT
TTTTATTCTTTTTTTTGATTTCGGTTTCCTTGAAATTTTTTTGATTCGGTAATCTCCGAACAGAAGGAAG
AACGAAGGAAGGAGCACAGACTTAGATTGGTATATATACGCATATGTAGTGTTGAAGAAACATGAAATTG
CCCAGTATTCTTAACCCAACTGCACAGAACAAAAACCTGCAGGAAACGAAGATAAATCATGTCGAAAGCT
ACATATAAGGAACGTGCTGCTACTCATCCTAGTCCTGTTGCTGCCAAGCTATTTAATATCATGCACGAAA
AGCAAACAAACTTGTGTGCTTCATTGGATGTTCGTACCACCAAGGAATTACTGGAGTTAGTTGAAGCATT
AGGTCCCAAAATTTGTTTACTAAAAACACATGTGGATATCTTGACTGATTTTTCCATGGAGGGCACAGTT
AAGCCGCTAAAGGCATTATCCGCCAAGTACAATTTTTTACTCTTCGAAGACAGAAAATTTGCTGACATTG
GTAATACAGTCAAATTGCAGTACTCTGCGGGTGTATACAGAATAGCAGAATGGGCAGACATTACGAATGC
ACACGGTGTGGTGGGCCCAGGTATTGTTAGCGGTTTGAAGCAGGCGGCAGAAGAAGTAACAAAGGAACCT
AGAGGCCTTTTGATGTTAGCAGAATTGTCATGCAAGGGCTCCCTATCTACTGGAGAATATACTAAGGGTA
CTGTTGACATTGCGAAGAGCGACAAAGATTTTGTTATCGGCTTTATTGCTCAAAGAGACATGGGTGGAAG
AGATGAAGGTTACGATTGGTTGATTATGACACCCGGTGTGGGTTTAGATGACAAGGGAGACGCATTGGGT
CAACAGTATAGAACCGTGGATGATGTGGTCTCTACAGGATCTGACATTATTATTGTTGGAAGAGGACTAT
TTGCAAAGGGAAGGGATGCTAAGGTAGAGGGTGAACGTTACAGAAAAGCAGGCTGGGAAGCATATTTGAG
AAGATGCGGCCAGCAAAACTAAAAAACTGTATTATAAGTAAATGCATGTATACTAAACTCACAAATTAGA
GCTTCAATTTAATTATATCAGTTATTACCCTATGCGGTGTGAAATACCGCACAGATGCGTAAGGAGAAAA
TACCGCATCAGGAAATTGTAAGCGTTAATATTTTGTTAAAATTCGCGTTAAATTTTTGTTAAATCAGCTC
ATTTTTTAACCAATAGGCCGAAATCGGCAAAATCCCTTATAAATCAAAAGAATAGACCGAGATAGGGT
[37 nt withheld, positions 7349-7385]
AAAGAACGTGGACTCCAACGTCAAAGG
[49 nt withheld, positions 7413-7461]
T
[91 nt withheld, positions 7463-7553]
G
[124 nt withheld, positions 7555-7678]
CCATTCGCCATTCAGGCTGCGCAACTGTTGGGAAGGGCGATCGGTGCGGGCCTCTTCGCTATTACGCCAG
CTGGCGAAAGGGGGATGTG
Features (pLannotate 1.2.2; 20 found; start..end, strand, type, name):
     75..93      +  promoter       T7 promoter: promoter for bacteriophage T7 RNA polymerase
    102..143     +  misc_feature   MCS (fragment): pBluescript multiple cloning site
    369..2774    +  CDS            NAB3: NAB3_YEAST - Also known as HMD1. Experimental evidence at protein level: Swiss-Prot protein existence level 1. May be required for packaging pre-mRNAs into ribonucleoprotein structures amenable to efficient nuclear RNA processing. Binds to poly(A)+ RNA. Appears to act in the maintenance of CLN3 mRNA levels. From Saccharomyces cerevisiae (strain ATCC 204508 / S288c) (Baker's yeast).
   3074..3094    +  misc_feature   MCS (fragment): pBluescript multiple cloning site
   3106..3124    -  promoter       T3 promoter: promoter for bacteriophage T3 RNA polymerase
   3169..3185    -  protein_bind   lac operator: The lac repressor binds to the lac operator to inhibit transcription in E. coli. This inhibition can be relieved by adding lactose or isopropyl-β-D-thiogalactopyranoside (IPTG). lac repressor encoded by lacI
   3193..3223    -  promoter       lac promoter: promoter for the E. coli lac operon
   3238..3259    -  protein_bind   CAP binding site: CAP binding activates transcription in the presence of cAMP. E. coli catabolite activator protein
   3272..3364    -  CDS            lacI (fragment): lac repressor; lacI; The lac repressor binds to the lac operator to inhibit transcription in E. coli. This inhibition can be relieved by adding lactose or isopropyl-β-D-thiogalactopyranoside (IPTG).
   3547..4135    -  rep_origin     ori: high-copy-number ColE1/pMB1/pBR322/pUC origin of replication
   4306..5166    -  CDS            AmpR: β-lactamase; bla; confers resistance to ampicillin, carbenicillin, and related antibiotics
   5167..5271    -  promoter       AmpR promoter: bla
   5308..5811    +  misc_feature   CEN/ARS: S. cerevisiae CEN6 centromere fused to an autonomously replicating sequence
   5879..5914    +  CDS            rop (fragment): Rop protein, which maintains plasmids at low copy number; rop
   6016..6065    +  misc_feature   bom (fragment): basis of mobility region from pBR322
   6073..6288    +  promoter       URA3 promoter: S. cerevisiae URA3
   6289..7092    +  CDS            URA3: orotidine-5'-phosphate decarboxylase, required for uracil biosynthesis; S. cerevisiae URA3; yeast auxotrophic marker, counterselectable with 5-fluoroorotic acid (5-FOA)
   7171..7222    +  misc_feature   bom (fragment): basis of mobility region from pBR322
   7250..7678    -  rep_origin     f1 ori (sequence partly withheld): f1 bacteriophage origin of replication; arrow indicates direction of (+) strand synthesis
   7682..72      -  CDS            lacZα (fragment) (across the origin): LacZα fragment of β-galactosidase; lacZ fragment
