[The description below was written by a language model from this plasmid's Addgene catalogue record and pLannotate feature annotations shown in this document.]
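Description:
pRS316Nab3-11 is a yeast–E. coli shuttle vector built on the pRS316 backbone, a centromeric plasmid for low-copy expression in Saccharomyces cerevisiae. In yeast it is maintained through a CEN6/ARS element, which gives stable segregation at roughly single-copy levels. Selection is by the URA3 marker under its own promoter, which complements uracil auxotrophy and can be counterselected with 5-fluoroorotic acid, so the plasmid is suited to plasmid-shuffle experiments. In bacteria it is propagated through a ColE1/pUC-type origin with ampicillin resistance from the bla gene. An f1 origin is also present and allows single-stranded DNA production. Remnants of the pBluescript-derived cloning region (lacZα fragment, lac promoter and operator, and flanking T7 and T3 promoters) surround the insert.

The payload is a genomic fragment of about 2.9 kb carrying S. cerevisiae NAB3 (YPL190C, also called HMD1), cloned between BamHI and XhoI sites of the polylinker. The annotated NAB3 coding sequence is preceded and followed by a few hundred bases of unannotated sequence. This fits the stated purpose of driving expression from the endogenous NAB3 promoter rather than a heterologous one, although the promoter itself is not annotated in the feature table. The insert carries two missense mutations that define the nab3-11 allele, but the record does not specify which residues are changed. No epitope tag or reporter is annotated. Nab3 is an RNA-binding protein, and the associated publication studies it as a transcription termination factor. The plasmid therefore provides the mutant allele at near-native dosage for genetic and functional analysis of Nab3 in yeast.
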