Addgene plasmid #110535: pRS316Nab3-11
Purpose: Expresses yeast NAB3 using the endogenous promoter
Depositing lab: Daniel Reines. Depositing organization: Emory University. Publication: A genetic screen for terminator function in yeast identifies a role for a new functional domain in termination factor Nab3. Loya TJ, O'Rourke TW, Reines D. Nucleic Acids Res. 2012 Aug;40(15):7476-91. doi: 10.1093/nar/gks377. Epub 2012 May 7. PubMed 22564898.
Backbone
  Vector backbone: pRS316
  Vector type: Yeast Expression
Growth in bacteria
  Bacterial resistance: Ampicillin, 100 μg/mL
  Growth temperature: 30°C
  Growth strain: DH5alpha
  Copy number: Low Copy
Gene/Insert
  Gene/Insert name: NAB3
  Species: S. cerevisiae (budding yeast)
  Insert size (bp): 2932
  Mutation: two missense mutations creating Nab3-11
  Entrez Gene: NAB3 (a.k.a. YPL190C, HMD1)
  Cloning method: Restriction Enzyme; 5′ cloning site BamHI (unknown if destroyed); 3′ cloning site XhoI (unknown if destroyed)
  Sequencing primers: 5′ unknown
Terms and licenses: Academic/Nonprofit Terms; Industry Terms: Not Available to Industry
How to cite: pRS316Nab3-11 was a gift from Daniel Reines (Addgene plasmid # 110535 ; http://n2t.net/addgene:110535 ; RRID:Addgene_110535)
